Addgene plasmid #223407: pYPQAT35
Purpose: T-DNA vector for SpCas9-D10A based A-to-G base editing for monocot plants; NGG PAM; SpCas9D10A-ABE was driven by ZmUbi1 and the sgRNA was driven by OsU3 promoter; BASTA for plants selection.
Depositing lab: Yiping Qi. Depositing organization: University of Maryland, College Park. Publication: A comprehensive all-in-one CRISPR toolbox for large-scale screens in plants. Cheng Y, Li G, Qi A, Mandlik R, Pan C, Wang D, Ge S, Qi Y. Plant Cell. 2025 Apr 9:koaf081. doi: 10.1093/plcell/koaf081. PubMed 40202185.
Backbone
  Vector backbone: pYPQ166-ABE8e
  Vector type: Plant Expression, CRISPR
  Selectable markers: Basta
Growth in bacteria
  Bacterial resistance: Kanamycin, 50 μg/mL
  Growth temperature: 37°C
  Growth strain: DH5alpha
  Copy number: High Copy
Gene/Insert
  Gene/Insert name: ZmUbi-ecTadA8e-SpCas9-D10A-OsU3-gRNA scaffold
  Tag / fusion protein: NLS; 3x FLAG
Terms and licenses: Academic/Nonprofit Terms; Industry Terms: Not Available to Industry
How to cite: pYPQAT35 was a gift from Yiping Qi (Addgene plasmid # 223407 ; http://n2t.net/addgene:223407 ; RRID:Addgene_223407)
