[The description below was written by a language model from this plasmid's Addgene catalogue record and pLannotate feature annotations shown in this document.]
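Description:
pYPQAT35 is a binary T-DNA vector of about 17.2 kb for Agrobacterium-mediated delivery of an adenine (A-to-G) base editor into monocot plants. The vector portion outside the T-DNA borders carries a kanamycin resistance gene and a high-copy ColE1/pUC-type origin for propagation in E. coli. It also carries the pVS1 origin with its RepA replication and StaA stability genes, which maintain the plasmid in Agrobacterium, and a pBR322 bom site. The catalogue lists pYPQ166-ABE8e as the backbone. The attB1, attB5 and attB2 sites flanking the expression units indicate that the editor and guide cassettes were assembled into the T-DNA by multisite Gateway recombination.

Three cassettes lie between the nopaline-type right and left border repeats. The maize ubiquitin (ZmUbi1) promoter drives a fusion of the evolved E. coli TadA deaminase (TadA8e) to the SpCas9 D10A nickase, with NLS and FLAG epitope tags, terminated by the pea rbcS-E9 terminator. The nickase targets sites with an NGG PAM, and the deaminase converts adenines to inosine in the displaced strand, which yields A-to-G changes without a double-strand break. The rice OsU3 snRNA promoter drives the sgRNA. Between this promoter and the S. pyogenes gRNA scaffold sits a lac promoter/lacZα fragment, which appears to be a replaceable stuffer at the spacer cloning position, although the record does not state the cloning scheme. An enhanced CaMV 35S promoter drives the bar gene with a CaMV poly(A) signal, giving Basta (phosphinothricin) selection of transformed plants. The construct belongs to an all-in-one CRISPR toolbox designed for large-scale screens in plants.
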