Features (pLannotate 1.2.2; 38 found; start..end, strand, type, name):
    283..307     -  misc_feature   RB T-DNA repeat: right border repeat from nopaline C58 T-DNA
    373..527     -  CDS            lacZα (fragment): LacZα fragment of β-galactosidase; lacZ fragment
    542..2539    +  promoter       Ubi promoter: maize polyubiquitin gene promoter
   2582..2606    +  protein_bind   attB1: mutant version of attB; recombination site for the Gateway® BP reaction BP Clonase™
   2667..3158    +  CDS            tadA: TADA_ECOLI - Also known as yfhC. Experimental evidence at protein level: Swiss-Prot protein existence level 1. Catalyzes the deamination of adenosine to inosine at the wobble position 34 of tRNA(Arg2). Essential for cell viability. From Escherichia coli (strain K12).
   3309..3328    +  CDS            2xFLAG (fragment): two tandem FLAG® epitope tags
   3384..7484    +  CDS            cas9: CAS9_STRP1 - Also known as csn1 From Streptococcus pyogenes serotype M1.
   7542..8165    +  terminator     E9 terminator: terminator and polyadenylation signal from the pea rbcS-E9 gene
   8207..8227    +  protein_bind   attB5: mutant version of attB; core recombination site for the Gateway® BP reaction BP Clonase™
   8264..8641    +  promoter       OsU3 promoter: Oryza sativa (rice) snRNA U3 promoter
   8649..8667    -  rep_origin     f1 ori (fragment): f1 bacteriophage origin of replication; arrow indicates direction of (+) strand synthesis
   8672..8827    -  CDS            lacZα (fragment): LacZα fragment of β-galactosidase; lacZ fragment
   8835..8853    +  promoter       T7 promoter: promoter for bacteriophage T7 RNA polymerase
   8862..8885    -  misc_feature   MCS (fragment): pBluescript multiple cloning site
   8901..8919    -  promoter       T3 promoter: promoter for bacteriophage T3 RNA polymerase
   8962..8984    -  protein_bind   lac operator (fragment): The lac repressor binds to the lac operator to inhibit transcription in E. coli. This inhibition can be relieved by adding lactose or isopropyl-β-D-thiogalactopyranoside (IPTG). lac repressor encoded by lacI
   8988..9018    -  promoter       lac promoter: promoter for the E. coli lac operon
   9033..9054    -  protein_bind   CAP binding site: CAP binding activates transcription in the presence of cAMP. E. coli catabolite activator protein
   9096..9171    +  misc_RNA       gRNA scaffold: guide RNA scaffold for the Streptococcus pyogenes CRISPR/Cas9 system
   9226..9254    -  misc_feature   MCS (fragment): pBluescript multiple cloning site
   9260..9284    -  protein_bind   attB2: mutant version of attB; recombination site for the Gateway® BP reaction BP Clonase™
   9302..9337    -  misc_feature   MCS (fragment): pBluescript multiple cloning site
   9374..9396    -  protein_bind   lac operator (fragment): The lac repressor binds to the lac operator to inhibit transcription in E. coli. This inhibition can be relieved by adding lactose or isopropyl-β-D-thiogalactopyranoside (IPTG). lac repressor encoded by lacI
   9400..9430    -  promoter       lac promoter: promoter for the E. coli lac operon
   9445..9466    -  protein_bind   CAP binding site: CAP binding activates transcription in the presence of cAMP. E. coli catabolite activator protein
   9479..9567    -  CDS            lacI (fragment): lac repressor; lacI; The lac repressor binds to the lac operator to inhibit transcription in E. coli. This inhibition can be relieved by adding lactose or isopropyl-β-D-thiogalactopyranoside (IPTG).
   9657..10333   +  promoter       CaMV 35S promoter (enhanced): cauliflower mosaic virus 35S promoter with a duplicated enhancer region
  10378..10926   +  CDS            bar: PAT_STRHY - Experimental evidence at protein level: Swiss-Prot protein existence level 1. Inactivates phosphinothricin (PPT) by transfer of an acetyl group from acetyl CoA. Can also acetylate demethylphosphinothricin but not PTT or glutamate. This enzyme is an effector of phosphinothricin tripeptide (PTT or bialaphos) resistance. From Streptomyces hygroscopicus. Introduced by genetic manipulation and expressed in glufosinate-tolerant maize by Dekalb Genetics.
  10936..11110   +  polyA_signal   CaMV poly(A) signal: cauliflower mosaic virus polyadenylation signal
  11188..11212   -  misc_feature   LB T-DNA repeat: left border repeat from nopaline C58 T-DNA
  11637..12431   +  CDS            KanR: aminoglycoside phosphotransferase; aphA-3; confers resistance to kanamycin
  12518..13106   +  rep_origin     ori: high-copy-number ColE1/pMB1/pBR322/pUC origin of replication
  13292..13432   -  misc_feature   bom: basis of mobility region from pBR322
  13534..13573   -  CDS            rop (fragment): Rop protein, which maintains plasmids at low copy number; rop
  13776..13970   -  rep_origin     pVS1 oriV: origin of replication for the Pseudomonas plasmid pVS1 (Heeb et al., 2000)
  14036..15109   -  CDS            pVS1 RepA: replication protein from the Pseudomonas plasmid pVS1 (Heeb et al., 2000)
  15538..16167   -  CDS            pVS1 StaA: stability protein from the Pseudomonas plasmid pVS1 (Heeb et al., 2000)
  16727..17128   -  CDS            Y4CG_SINFN (fragment): Protein inferred from homology: Swiss-Prot protein existence level 3. From Sinorhizobium fredii (strain NBRC 101917 / NGR234).
>Addgene plasmid #223407 | pYPQAT35 | addgene full sequence | sequence record 452579 | Addgene NGS Result
CTACTTTATGCGACTAAAACACGCGACAAGAAAACGCCAGGAAAAGGGCAGGGCGGCAGCCTGTCGCGTA
ACTTAGGACTTGTGCGACATGTCGTTTTCAGAAGACGGCTGCACTGAACGTCAGAAGCCGACTGCACTAT
AGCAGCGGAGGGGTTGGATCAAAGTACTTTGATCCCGAGGGGAACCCTGTGGTTGGCATGCACATACAAA
TGGACGAACGGATAAACCTTTTCACGCCCTTTTAAATATCCGATTATTCTAATAAACGCTCTTTTCTCTT
AGGTTTACCCGCCAATATATCCTGTCAAACACTGATAGTTTAAACTGAAGGCGGGAAACGACAATCTGAT
CCAAGCTCAAGCTGCTCTAGCATTCGCCATTCAGGCTGCGCAACTGTTGGGAAGGGCGATCGGTGCGGGC
CTCTTCGCTATTACGCCAGCTGGCGAAAGGGGGATGTGCTGCAAGGCGATTAAGTTGGGTAACGCCAGGG
TTTTCCCAGTCACGACGTTGTAAAACGACGGCCAGTGCCAAGCTTGCATGCCTGCAGTGCAGCGTGACCC
GGTCGTGCCCCTCTCTAGAGATAATGAGCATTGCATGTCTAAGTTATAAAAAATTACCACATATTTTTTT
TGTCACACTTGTTTGAAGTGCAGTTTATCTATCTTTATACATATATTTAAACTTTACTCTACGAATAATA
TAATCTATAGTACTACAATAATATCAGTGTTTTAGAGAATCATATAAATGAACAGTTAGACATGGTCTAA
AGGACAATTGAGTATTTTGACAACAGGACTCTACAGTTTTATCTTTTTAGTGTGCATGTGTTCTCCTTTT
TTTTTGCAAATAGCTTCACCTATATAATACTTCATCCATTTTATTAGTACATCCATTTAGGGTTTAGGGT
TAATGGTTTTTATAGACTAATTTTTTTAGTACATCTATTTTATTCTATTTTAGCCTCTAAATTAAGAAAA
CTAAAACTCTATTTTAGTTTTTTTATTTAATAATTTAGATATAAAATAGAATAAAATAAAGTGACTAAAA
ATTAAACAAATACCCTTTAAGAAATTAAAAAAACTAAGGAAACATTTTTCTTGTTTCGAGTAGATAATGC
CAGCCTGTTAAACGCCGTCGACGAGTCTAACGGACACCAACCAGCGAACCAGCAGCGTCGCGTCGGGCCA
AGCGAAGCAGACGGCACGGCATCTCTGTCGCTGCCTCTGGACCCCTCTCGAGAGTTCCGCTCCACCGTTG
GACTTGCTCCGCTGTCGGCATCCAGAAATTGCGTGGCGGAGCGGCAGACGTGAGCCGGCACGGCAGGCGG
CCTCCTCCTCCTCTCACGGCACCGGCAGCTACGGGGGATTCCTTTCCCACCGCTCCTTCGCTTTCCCTTC
CTCGCCCGCCGTAATAAATAGACACCCCCTCCACACCCTCTTTCCCCAACCTCGTGTTGTTCGGAGCGCA
CACACACACAACCAGATCTCCCCCAAATCCACCCGTCGGCACCTCCGCTTCAAGGTACGCCGCTCGTCCY
CCCCCCCCCCCCCCTCTCTACCTTCTCTAGATCGGCGTTCCGGTCCATGGTTAGGGCCCGGTAGTTCTAC
TTCTGTTCATGTTTGTGTTAGATCCGTGTTTGTGTTAGATCCGTGCTGCTAGCGTTCGTACACGGATGCG
ACCTGTACGTCAGACACGTTCTGATTGCTAACTTGCCAGTGTTTCTCTTTGGGGAATCCTGGGATGGCTC
TAGCCGTTCCGCAGACGGGATCGATTTCATGATTTTTTTTGTTTCGTTGCATAGGGTTTGGTTTGCCCTT
TTCCTTTATTTCAATATATGCCGTGCACTTGTTTGTCGGGTCATCTTTTCATGCTTTTTTTTGTCTTGGT
TGTGATGATGTGGTCTGGTTGGGCGGTCGTTCTAGATCGGAGTAGAATTAATTCTGTTTCAAACTACCTG
GTGGATTTATTAATTTTGGATCTGTATGTGTGTGCCATACATATTCATAGTTACGAATTGAAGATGATGG
ATGGAAATATCGATCTAGGATAGGTATACATGTTGATGCGGGTTTTACTGATGCATATACAGAGATGCTT
TTTGTTCGCTTGGTTGTGATGATGTGGTGTGGTTGGGCGGTCGTTCATTCGTTCTAGATCGGAGTAGAAT
ACTGTTTCAAACTACCTGGTGTATTTATTAATTTTGGAACTGTATGTGTGTGTCATACATCTTCATAGTT
ACGAGTTTAAGATGGATGGAAATATCGATCTAGGATAGGTATACATGTTGATGTGGGTTTTACTGATGCA
TATACATGATGGCATATGCAGCATCTATTCATATGCTCTAACCTTGAGTACCTATCTATTATAATAAACA
AGTATGTTTTATAATTATTTTGATCTTGATATACTTGGATGATGGCATATGCAGCAGCTATATGTGGATT
TTTTTAGCCCTGCCTTCATACGCTATTTATTTGCTTGGTACTGTTTCTTTTGTCGATGCTCACCCTGTTG
TTTGGTGTTACTTCTGCAGGTCGACTCTAGAGGATCCCCTCGAGGCGCGCCAAGCTATCAAACAAGTTTG
TACAAAAAAGCAGGCTCCGATGAAACGGACAGCCGACGGAAGCGAGTTCGAGTCACCAAAGAAGAAGCGG
AAAGTCTCTGAGGTGGAGTTTTCCCACGAGTACTGGATGAGACATGCCCTGACCCTGGCCAAGAGGGCAC
GGGATGAGAGGGAGGTGCCTGTGGGAGCCGTGCTGGTGCTGAACAATAGAGTGATCGGCGAGGGCTGGAA
CAGAGCCATCGGCCTGCACGACCCAACAGCCCATGCCGAAATTATGGCCCTGAGACAGGGCGGCCTGGTC
ATGCAGAACTACAGACTGATTGACGCCACCCTGTACGTGACATTCGAGCCTTGCGTGATGTGCGCCGGCG
CCATGATCCACTCTAGGATCGGCCGCGTGGTGTTTGGCGTGAGGAACTCAAAAAGAGGCGCCGCAGGCTC
CCTGATGAACGTGCTGAACTACCCCGGCATGAATCACCGCGTCGAAATTACCGAGGGAATCCTGGCAGAT
GAATGTGCCGCCCTGCTGTGCGATTTCTATCGGATGCCTAGACAGGTGTTCAATGCTCAGAAGAAGGCCC
AGAGCTCCATCAACTCCGGAGGATCTAGCGGAGGCTCCTCTGGCTCTGAGACACCTGGCACAAGCGAGAG
CGCAACACCTGAAAGCAGCGGGGGCAGCAGCGGGGGGTCAACCATGGATTACAAGGACCACGACGGGGAT
TACAAGGACCACGACATTGATTACAAGGATGATGATGACAAGATGGCTCCGAAGAAGAAGAGGAAGGTTG
GCATCCACGGGGTGCCAGCTGCTGACAAGAAGTACTCGATCGGCCTCGCTATTGGGACTAACTCTGTTGG
CTGGGCCGTGATCACCGACGAGTACAAGGTGCCCTCAAAGAAGTTCAAGGTCCTGGGCAACACCGATCGG
CATTCCATCAAGAAGAATCTCATTGGCGCTCTCCTGTTCGACAGCGGCGAGACGGCTGAGGCTACGCGGC
TCAAGCGCACCGCCCGCAGGCGGTACACGCGCAGGAAGAATCGCATCTGCTACCTGCAGGAGATTTTCTC
CAACGAGATGGCGAAGGTTGACGATTCTTTCTTCCACAGGCTGGAGGAGTCATTCCTCGTGGAGGAGGAT
AAGAAGCACGAGCGGCATCCAATCTTCGGCAACATTGTCGACGAGGTTGCCTACCACGAGAAGTACCCTA
CGATCTACCATCTGCGGAAGAAGCTCGTGGACTCCACAGATAAGGCGGACCTCCGCCTGATCTACCTCGC
TCTGGCCCACATGATTAAGTTCAGGGGCCATTTCCTGATCGAGGGGGATCTCAACCCGGACAATAGCGAT
GTTGACAAGCTGTTCATCCAGCTCGTGCAGACGTACAACCAGCTCTTCGAGGAGAACCCCATTAATGCGT
CAGGCGTCGACGCGAAGGCTATCCTGTCCGCTAGGCTCTCGAAGTCTCGGCGCCTCGAGAACCTGATCGC
CCAGCTGCCGGGCGAGAAGAAGAACGGCCTGTTCGGGAATCTCATTGCGCTCAGCCTGGGGCTCACGCCC
AACTTCAAGTCGAATTTCGATCTCGCTGAGGACGCCAAGCTGCAGCTCTCCAAGGACACATACGACGATG
ACCTGGATAACCTCCTGGCCCAGATCGGCGATCAGTACGCGGACCTGTTCCTCGCTGCCAAGAATCTGTC
GGACGCCATCCTCCTGTCTGATATTCTCAGGGTGAACACCGAGATTACGAAGGCTCCGCTCTCAGCCTCC
ATGATCAAGCGCTACGACGAGCACCATCAGGATCTGACCCTCCTGAAGGCGCTGGTCAGGCAGCAGCTCC
CCGAGAAGTACAAGGAGATCTTCTTCGATCAGTCGAAGAACGGCTACGCTGGGTACATTGACGGCGGGGC
CTCTCAGGAGGAGTTCTACAAGTTCATCAAGCCGATTCTGGAGAAGATGGACGGCACGGAGGAGCTGCTG
GTGAAGCTCAATCGCGAGGACCTCCTGAGGAAGCAGCGGACATTCGATAACGGCAGCATCCCACACCAGA
TTCATCTCGGGGAGCTGCACGCTATCCTGAGGAGGCAGGAGGACTTCTACCCTTTCCTCAAGGATAACCG
CGAGAAGATCGAGAAGATTCTGACTTTCAGGATCCCGTACTACGTCGGCCCACTCGCTAGGGGCAACTCC
CGCTTCGCTTGGATGACCCGCAAGTCAGAGGAGACGATCACGCCGTGGAACTTCGAGGAGGTGGTCGACA
AGGGCGCTAGCGCTCAGTCGTTCATCGAGAGGATGACGAATTTCGACAAGAACCTGCCAAATGAGAAGGT
GCTCCCTAAGCACTCGCTCCTGTACGAGTACTTCACAGTCTACAACGAGCTGACTAAGGTGAAGTATGTG
ACCGAGGGCATGAGGAAGCCGGCTTTCCTGTCTGGGGAGCAGAAGAAGGCCATCGTGGACCTCCTGTTCA
AGACCAACCGGAAGGTCACGGTTAAGCAGCTCAAGGAGGACTACTTCAAGAAGATTGAGTGCTTCGATTC
GGTCGAGATCTCTGGCGTTGAGGACCGCTTCAACGCCTCCCTGGGGACCTACCACGATCTCCTGAAGATC
ATTAAGGATAAGGACTTCCTGGACAACGAGGAGAATGAGGATATCCTCGAGGACATTGTGCTGACACTCA
CTCTGTTCGAGGACCGGGAGATGATCGAGGAGCGCCTGAAGACTTACGCCCATCTCTTCGATGACAAGGT
CATGAAGCAGCTCAAGAGGAGGAGGTACACCGGCTGGGGGAGGCTGAGCAGGAAGCTCATCAACGGCATT
CGGGACAAGCAGTCCGGGAAGACGATCCTCGACTTCCTGAAGAGCGATGGCTTCGCGAACCGCAATTTCA
TGCAGCTGATTCACGATGACAGCCTCACATTCAAGGAGGATATCCAGAAGGCTCAGGTGAGCGGCCAGGG
GGACTCGCTGCACGAGCATATCGCGAACCTCGCTGGCTCGCCAGCTATCAAGAAGGGGATTCTGCAGACC
GTGAAGGTTGTGGACGAGCTGGTGAAGGTCATGGGCAGGCACAAGCCTGAGAACATCGTCATTGAGATGG
CCCGGGAGAATCAGACCACGCAGAAGGGCCAGAAGAACTCACGCGAGAGGATGAAGAGGATCGAGGAGGG
CATTAAGGAGCTGGGGTCCCAGATCCTCAAGGAGCACCCGGTGGAGAACACGCAGCTGCAGAATGAGAAG
CTCTACCTGTACTACCTCCAGAATGGCCGCGATATGTATGTGGACCAGGAGCTGGATATTAACAGGCTCA
GCGATTACGACGTCGATCATATCGTTCCACAGTCATTCCTGAAGGATGACTCCATTGACAACAAGGTCCT
CACCAGGTCGGACAAGAACCGGGGCAAGTCTGATAATGTTCCTTCAGAGGAGGTCGTTAAGAAGATGAAG
AACTACTGGCGCCAGCTCCTGAATGCCAAGCTGATCACGCAGCGGAAGTTCGATAACCTCACAAAGGCTG
AGAGGGGCGGGCTCTCTGAGCTGGACAAGGCGGGCTTCATCAAGAGGCAGCTGGTCGAGACACGGCAGAT
CACTAAGCACGTTGCGCAGATTCTCGACTCACGGATGAACACTAAGTACGATGAGAATGACAAGCTGATC
CGCGAGGTGAAGGTCATCACCCTGAAGTCAAAGCTCGTCTCCGACTTCAGGAAGGATTTCCAGTTCTACA
AGGTTCGGGAGATCAACAATTACCACCATGCCCATGACGCGTACCTGAACGCGGTGGTCGGCACAGCTCT
GATCAAGAAGTACCCAAAGCTCGAGAGCGAGTTCGTGTACGGGGACTACAAGGTTTACGATGTGAGGAAG
ATGATCGCCAAGTCGGAGCAGGAGATTGGCAAGGCTACCGCCAAGTACTTCTTCTACTCTAACATTATGA
ATTTCTTCAAGACAGAGATCACTCTGGCCAATGGCGAGATCCGGAAGCGCCCCCTCATCGAGACGAACGG
CGAGACGGGGGAGATCGTGTGGGACAAGGGCAGGGATTTCGCGACCGTCAGGAAGGTTCTCTCCATGCCA
CAAGTGAATATCGTCAAGAAGACAGAGGTCCAGACTGGCGGGTTCTCTAAGGAGTCAATTCTGCCTAAGC
GGAACAGCGACAAGCTCATCGCCCGCAAGAAGGACTGGGATCCGAAGAAGTACGGCGGGTTCGACAGCCC
CACTGTGGCCTACTCGGTCCTGGTTGTGGCGAAGGTTGAGAAGGGCAAGTCCAAGAAGCTCAAGAGCGTG
AAGGAGCTGCTGGGGATCACGATTATGGAGCGCTCCAGCTTCGAGAAGAACCCGATCGATTTCCTGGAGG
CGAAGGGCTACAAGGAGGTGAAGAAGGACCTGATCATTAAGCTCCCCAAGTACTCACTCTTCGAGCTGGA
GAACGGCAGGAAGCGGATGCTGGCTTCCGCTGGCGAGCTGCAGAAGGGGAACGAGCTGGCTCTGCCGTCC
AAGTATGTGAACTTCCTCTACCTGGCCTCCCACTACGAGAAGCTCAAGGGCAGCCCCGAGGACAACGAGC
AGAAGCAGCTGTTCGTCGAGCAGCACAAGCATTACCTCGACGAGATCATTGAGCAGATTTCCGAGTTCTC
CAAGCGCGTGATCCTGGCCGACGCGAATCTGGATAAGGTCCTCTCCGCGTACAACAAGCACCGCGACAAG
CCAATCAGGGAGCAGGCTGAGAATATCATTCATCTCTTCACCCTGACGAACCTCGGCGCCCCTGCTGCTT
TCAAGTACTTCGACACAACTATCGATCGCAAGAGGTACACAAGCACTAAGGAGGTCCTGGACGCGACCCT
CATCCACCAGTCGATTACCGGCCTCTACGAGACGCGCATCGACCTGTCTCAGCTCGGGGGCGACAAGCGG
CCAGCGGCGACGAAGAAGGCGGGGCAGGCGAAGAAGAAGAAGTGAGCTCAGAGCTTTCGTTCGTATCATC
GGTTTCGACAACGTTCGTCAAGTTCAATGCATCAGTTTCATTGCGCACACACCAGAATCCTACTGAGTTT
GAGTATTATGGCATTGGGAAAACTGTTTTTCTTGTACCATTTGTTGTGCTTGTAATTTACTGTGTTTTTT
ATTCGGTTTTCGCTATCGAACTGTGAAATGGAAATGGATGGAGAAGAGTTAATGAATGATATGGTCCTTT
TGTTCATTCTCAAATTAATATTATTTGTTTTTTCTCTTATTTGTTGTGTGTTGAATTTGAAATTATAAGA
GATATGCAAACATTTTGTTTTGAGTAAAAATGTGTCAAATCGTGGCCTCTAATGACCGAAGTTAATATGA
GGAGTAAAACACTTGTAGTTGTACCATTATGCTTATTCACTAGGCAACAAATATATTTTCAGACCTAGAA
AAGCTGCAAATGTTACTGAATACAAGTATGTCCTCTTGTGTTTTAGACATTTATGAACTTTCCTTTATGT
AATTTTCCAGAATCCTTGTCAGATTCTAATCATTGCTTTATAATTATAGTTATACTCATGGATTTGTAGT
TGAGTATGAAAATATTTTTTAATGCATTTTATGACTTGCCAATTGTTCCGGAACTCTAGATAAGCTTACC
GGAAAGGGCGAATTCGCAACTTTGTATACAAAAGTTGCCCCATGGCGTTCCCTCTAGATAACGCAGGATC
CTAAAGGGATCTTTAAACATACGAACAGATCACTTAAAGTTCTTCTGAAGCAACTTAAAGTTATCAGGCA
TGCATGGATCTTGGAGGAATCAGATGTGCAGTCAGGGACCATAGCACAGGACAGGCGTCTTCTACTGGTG
CTACCAGCAAATGCTGGAAGCCGGGAACACTGGGTACGTTGGAAACCACGTGATGTGGAGTAAGATAAAC
TGTAGGAGAAAAGCATTTCGTAGTGGGCCATGAAGCCTTTCAGGACATGTATTGCAGTATGGGCCGGCCC
ATTACGCAATTGGACGACAACAAAGACTAGTATTAGTACCACCTCGGCTATCCACATAGATCAAAGCTGG
TTTAAAAGAGTTGTGCAGATGATCCGTGGCAGAGACCGGCGCCGCTACAGGGCGCGTCCCATTCGCCATT
CAGGCTGCGCAACTGTTGGGAAGGGCGATCGGTGCGGGCCTCTTCGCTATTACGCCAGCTGGCGAAAGGG
GGATGTGCTGCAAGGCGATTAAGTTGGGTAACGCCAGGGTTTTCCCAGTCACGACGTTGTAAAACGACGG
CCAGTGAGCGCGCGTAATACGACTCACTATAGGGCGAATTGGGTACCGGGCCCCCCCTCGAGGTCCTCCA
GCTTTTGTTCCCTTTAGTGAGGGTTAATTGCGCGCTTGGCGTAATCATGGTCATAGCTGTTTCCTGTGTG
AAATTGTTATCCGCTCACAATTCCACACAACATACGAGCCGGAAGCATAAAGTGTAAAGCCTGGGGTGCC
TAATGAGTGAGCTAACTCACATTAATTGCGTTGCGCTCACTGCCCGCTTTCCACCGGTGGTCTCTGTTTT
AGAGCTAGAAATAGCAAGTTAAAATAAGGCTAGTCCGTTATCAACTTGAAAAAGTGGCACCGAGTCGGTG
CTTTTTTTGTCCCTTCGAAGGGCAATTCTGCAGATATCCATCACACTGGCGGCCGCTCGAGGTCGAGGGT
ATCGATAAGCTTGAATTCGACCCAGCTTTCTTGTACAAAGTGGTTCGATAATTCTTAATTAACTAGTTCT
AGAGCGGCCGCCACCGCGGTGGAGCTCGAATTCGTAATCATGTCATAGCTGTTTCCTGTGTGAAATTGTT
ATCCGCTCACAATTCCACACAACATACGAGCCGGAAGCATAAAGTGTAAAGCCTGGGGTGCCTAATGAGT
GAGCTAACTCACATTAATTGCGTTGCGCTCACTGCCCGCTTTCCAGTCGGGAAACCTGTCGTGCCAGCTG
CATTAATGAATCGGCCAACGCGCGGGGAGAGGCGGTTTGCGTATTGGCTAGAGCAGCTTGCCAACATGGT
GGAGCACGACACTCTCGTCTACTCCAAGAATATCAAAGATACAGTCTCAGAAGACCAAAGGGCTATTGAG
ACTTTTCAACAAAGGGTAATATCGGGAAACCTCCTCGGATTCCATTGCCCAGCTATCTGTCACTTCATCA
AAAGGACAGTAGAAAAGGAAGGTGGCACCTACAAATGCCATCATTGCGATAAAGGAAAGGCTATCGTTCA
AGATGCCTCTGCCGACAGTGGTCCCAAAGATGGACCCCCACCCACGAGGAGCATCGTGGAAAAAGAAGAC
GTTCCAACCACGTCTTCAAAGCAAGTGGATTGATGTGAACATGGTGGAGCACGACACTCTCGTCTACTCC
AAGAATATCAAAGATACAGTCTCAGAAGACCAAAGGGCTATTGAGACTTTTCAACAAAGGGTAATATCGG
GAAACCTCCTCGGATTCCATTGCCCAGCTATCTGTCACTTCATCAAAAGGACAGTAGAAAAGGAAGGTGG
CACCTACAAATGCCATCATTGCGATAAAGGAAAGGCTATCGTTCAAGATGCCTCTGCCGACAGTGGTCCC
AAAGATGGACCCCCACCCACGAGGAGCATCGTGGAAAAAGAAGACGTTCCAACCACGTCTTCAAAGCAAG
TGGATTGATGTGATATCTCCACTGACGTAAGGGATGACGCACAATCCCACTATCCTTCGCAAGACCCTTC
CTCTATATAAGGAAGTTCATTTCATTTGGAGAGGACACGCTGAAATCACCAGTCTCTCTCTACAAATCTA
TCTCTCTCGAGTCTACCATGAGCCCAGAACGACGCCCGGCCGACATCCGCCGTGCCACCGAGGCGGACAT
GCCGGCGGTCTGCACCATCGTCAACCACTACATCGAGACAAGCACGGTCAACTTCCGTACCGAGCCGCAG
GAACCGCAGGAGTGGACGGACGACCTCGTCCGTCTGCGGGAGCGCTATCCCTGGCTCGTCGCCGAGGTGG
ACGGCGAGGTCGCCGGCATCGCCTACGCGGGCCCCTGGAAGGCACGCAACGCCTACGACTGGACGGCCGA
GTCGACCGTGTACGTCTCCCCCCGCCACCAGCGGACGGGACTGGGCTCCACGCTCTACACCCACCTGCTG
AAGTCCCTGGAGGCACAGGGCTTCAAGAGCGTGGTCGCTGTCATCGGGCTGCCCAACGACCCGAGCGTGC
GCATGCACGAGGCGCTCGGATATGCCCCCCGCGGCATGCTGCGGGCGGCCGGCTTCAAGCACGGGAACTG
GCATGACGTGGGTTTCTGGCAGCTGGACTTCAGCCTGCCGGTACCGCCCCGTCCGGTCCTGCCCGTCACC
GAGATTTGACTCGAGTTTCTCCATAATAATGTGTGAGTAGTTCCCAGATAAGGGAATTAGGGTTCCTATA
GGGTTTCGCTCATGTGTTGAGCATATAAGAAACCCTTAGTATGTATTTGTATTTGTAAAATACTTCTATC
AATAAAATTTCTAATTCCTAAAACCAAAATCCAGTACTAAAATCCAGATCCCCCGAATTAATTCGGCGTT
AATTCAGTACATTAAAAACGTCCGCAATGTGTTATTAAGTTGTCTAAGCGTCAATTTGTTTACACCACAA
TATATCCTGCCACCAGCCAGCCAACAGCTCCCCGACCGGCAGCTCGGCACAAAATCACCACTCGATACAG
GCAGCCCATCAGTCCGGGACGGCGTCAGCGGGAGAGCCGTTGTAAGGCGGCAGACTTTGCTCATGTTACC
GATGCTATTCGGAAGAACGGCAACTAAGCTGCCGGGTTTGAAACACGGATGATCTCGCGGAGGGTAGCAT
GTTGATTGTAACGATGACAGAGCGTTGCTGCCTGTGATCACCGCGGTTTCAAAATCGGCTCCGTCGATAC
TATGTTATACGCCAACTTTGAAAACAACTTTGAAAAAGCTGTTTTCTGGTATTTAAGGTTTTAGAATGCA
AGGAACAGTGAATTGGAGTTCGTCTTGTTATAATTAGCTTCTTGGGGTATCTTTAAATACTGTAGAAAAG
AGGAAGGAAATAATAAATGGCTAAAATGAGAATATCACCGGAATTGAAAAAACTGATCGAAAAATACCGC
TGCGTAAAAGATACGGAAGGAATGTCTCCTGCTAAGGTATATAAGCTGGTGGGAGAAAATGAAAACCTAT
ATTTAAAAATGACGGACAGCCGGTATAAAGGGACCACCTATGATGTGGAACGGGAAAAGGACATGATGCT
ATGGCTGGAAGGAAAGCTGCCTGTTCCAAAGGTCCTGCACTTTGAACGGCATGATGGCTGGAGCAATCTG
CTCATGAGTGAGGCCGATGGCGTCCTTTGCTCGGAAGAGTATGAAGATGAACAAAGCCCTGAAAAGATTA
TCGAGCTGTATGCGGAGTGCATCAGGCTCTTTCACTCCATCGACATATCGGATTGTCCCTATACGAATAG
CTTAGACAGCCGCTTAGCCGAATTGGATTACTTACTGAATAACGATCTGGCCGATGTGGATTGCGAAAAC
TGGGAAGAAGACACTCCATTTAAAGATCCGCGCGAGCTGTATGATTTTTTAAAGACGGAAAAGCCCGAAG
AGGAACTTGTCTTTTCCCACGGCGACCTGGGAGACAGCAACATCTTTGTGAAAGATGGCAAAGTAAGTGG
CTTTATTGATCTTGGGAGAAGCGGCAGGGCGGACAAGTGGTATGACATTGCCTTCTGCGTCCGGTCGATC
AGGGAGGATATCGGGGAAGAACAGTATGTCGAGCTATTTTTTGACTTACTGGGGATCAAGCCTGATTGGG
AGAAAATAAAATATTATATTTTACTGGATGAATTGTTTTAGTACCTAGAATGCATGACCAAAATCCCTTA
ACGTGAGTTTTCGTTCCACTGAGCGTCAGACCCCGTAGAAAAGATCAAAGGATCTTCTTGAGATCCTTTT
TTTCTGCGCGTAATCTGCTGCTTGCAAACAAAAAAACCACCGCTACCAGCGGTGGTTTGTTTGCCGGATC
AAGAGCTACCAACTCTTTTTCCGAAGGTAACTGGCTTCAGCAGAGCGCAGATACCAAATACTGTCCTTCT
AGTGTAGCCGTAGTTAGGCCACCACTTCAAGAACTCTGTAGCACCGCCTACATACCTCGCTCTGCTAATC
CTGTTACCAGTGGCTGCTGCCAGTGGCGATAAGTCGTGTCTTACCGGGTTGGACTCAAGACGATAGTTAC
CGGATAAGGCGCAGCGGTCGGGCTGAACGGGGGGTTCGTGCACACAGCCCAGCTTGGAGCGAACGACCTA
CACCGAACTGAGATACCTACAGCGTGAGCTATGAGAAAGCGCCACGCTTCCCGAAGGGAGAAAGGCGGAC
AGGTATCCGGTAAGCGGCAGGGTCGGAACAGGAGAGCGCACGAGGGAGCTTCCAGGGGGAAACGCCTGGT
ATCTTTATAGTCCTGTCGGGTTTCGCCACCTCTGACTTGAGCGTCGATTTTTGTGATGCTCGTCAGGGGG
GCGGAGCCTATGGAAAAACGCCAGCAACGCGGCCTTTTTACGGTTCCTGGCCTTTTGCTGGCCTTTTGCT
CACATGTTCTTTCCTGCGTTATCCCCTGATTCTGTGGATAACCGTATTACCGCCTTTGAGTGAGCTGATA
CCGCTCGCCGCAGCCGAACGACCGAGCGCAGCGAGTCAGTGAGCGAGGAAGCGGAAGAGCGCCTGATGCG
GTATTTTCTCCTTACGCATCTGTGCGGTATTTCACACCGCATATGGTGCACTCTCAGTACAATCTGCTCT
GATGCCGCATAGTTAAGCCAGTATACACTCCGCTATCGCTACGTGACTGGGTCATGGCTGCGCCCCGACA
CCCGCCAACACCCGCTGACGCGCCCTGACGGGCTTGTCTGCTCCCGGCATCCGCTTACAGACAAGCTGTG
ACCGTCTCCGGGAGCTGCATGTGTCAGAGGTTTTCACCGTCATCACCGAAACGCGCGAGGCAGGGTGCCT
TGATGTGGGCGCCGGCGGTCGAGTGGCGACGGCGCGGCTTGTCCGCGCCCTGGTAGATTGCCTGGCCGTA
GGCCAGCCATTTTTGAGCGGCCAGCGGCCGCGATAGGCCGACGCGAAGCGGCGGGGCGTAGGGAGCGCAG
CGACCGAAGGGTAGGCGCTTTTTGCAGCTCTTCGGCTGTGCGCTGGCCAGACAGTTATGCACAGGCCAGG
CGGGTTTTAAGAGTTTTAATAAGTTTTAAAGAGTTTTAGGCGGAAAAATCGCCTTTTTTCTCTTTTATAT
CAGTCACTTACATGTGTGACCGGTTCCCAATGTACGGCTTTGGGTTCCCAATGTACGGGTTCCGGTTCCC
AATGTACGGCTTTGGGTTCCCAATGTACGTGCTATCCACAGGAAACAGACCTTTTCGACCTTTTTCCCCT
GCTAGGGCAATTTGCCCTAGCATCTGCTCCGTACATTAGGAACCGGCGGATGCTTCGCCCTCGATCAGGT
TGCGGTAGCGCATGACTAGGATCGGGCCAGCCTGCCCCGCCTCCTCCTTCAAATCGTACTCCGGCAGGTC
ATTTGACCCGATCAGCTTGCGCACGGTGAAACAGAACTTCTTGAACTCTCCGGCGCTGCCACTGCGTTCG
TAGATCGTCTTGAACAACCATCTGGCTTCTGCCTTGCCTGCGGCGCGGCGTGCCAGGCGGTAGAGAAAAC
GGCCGATGCCGGGATCGATCAAAAAGTAATCGGGGTGAACCGTCAGCACGTCCGGGTTCTTGCCTTCTGT
GATCTCGCGGTACATCCAATCAGCTAGCTCGATCTCGATGTACTCCGGCCGCCCGGTTTCGCTCTTTACG
ATCTTGTAGCGGCTAATCAAGGCTTCACCCTCGGATACCGTCACCAGGCGGCCGTTCTTGGCCTTCTTCG
TACGCTGCATGGCAACGTGCGTGGTGTTTAACCGAATGCAGGTTTCTACCAGGTCGTCTTTCTGCTTTCC
GCCATCGGCTCGCCGGCAGAACTTGAGTACGTCCGCAACGTGTGGACGGAACACGCGGCCGGGCTTGTCT
CCCTTCCCTTCCCGGTATCGGTTCATGGATTCGGTTAGATGGGAAACCGCCATCAGTACCAGGTCGTAAT
CCCACACACTGGCCATGCCGGCCGGCCCTGCGGAAACCTCTACGTGCCCGTCTGGAAGCTCGTAGCGGAT
CACCTCGCCAGCTCGTCGGTCACGCTTCGACAGACGGAAAACGGCCACGTCCATGATGCTGCGACTATCG
CGGGTGCCCACGTCATAGAGCATCGGAACGAAAAAATCTGGTTGCTCGTCGCCCTTGGGCGGCTTCCTAA
TCGACGGCGCACCGGCTGCCGGCGGTTGCCGGGATTCTTTGCGGATTCGATCAGCGGCCGCTTGCCACGA
TTCACCGGGGCGTGCTTCTGCCTCGATGCGTTGCCGCTGGGCGGCCTGCGCGGCCTTCAACTTCTCCACC
AGGTCATCACCCAGCGCCGCGCCGATTTGTACCGGGCCGGATGGTTTGCGACCGCTCACGCCGATTCCTC
GGGCTTGGGGGTTCCAGTGCCATTGCAGGGCCGGCAGGCAACCCAGCCGCTTACGCCTGGCCAACCGCCC
GTTCCTCCACACATGGGGCATTCCACGGCGTCGGTGCCTGGTTGTTCTTGATTTTCCATGCCGCCTCCTT
TAGCCGCTAAAATTCATCTACTCATTTATTCATTTGCTCATTTACTCTGGTAGCTGCGCGATGTATTCAG
ATAGCAGCTCGGTAATGGTCTTGCCTTGGCGTACCGCGTACATCTTCAGCTTGGTGTGATCCTCCGCCGG
CAACTGAAAGTTGACCCGCTTCATGGCTGGCGTGTCTGCCAGGCTGGCCAACGTTGCAGCCTTGCTGCTG
CGTGCGCTCGGACGGCCGGCACTTAGCGTGTTTGTGCTTTTGCTCATTTTCTCTTTACCTCATTAACTCA
AATGAGTTTTGATTTAATTTCAGCGGCCAGCGCCTGGACCTCGCGGGCAGCGTCGCCCTCGGGTTCTGAT
TCAAGAACGGTTGTGCCGGCGGCGGCAGTGCCTGGGTAGCTCACGCGCTGCGTGATACGGGACTCAAGAA
TGGGCAGCTCGTACCCGGCCAGCGCCTCGGCAACCTCACCGCCGATGCGCGTGCCTTTGATCGCCCGCGA
CACGACAAAGGCCGCTTGTAGCCTTCCATCCGTGACCTCAATGCGCTGCTTAACCAGCTCCACCAGGTCG
GCGGTGGCCCATATGTCGTAAGGGCTTGGCTGCACCGGAATCAGCACGAAGTCGGCTGCCTTGATCGCGG
ACACAGCCAAGTCCGCCGCCTGGGGCGCTCCGTCGATCACTACGAAGTCGCGCCGGCCGATGGCCTTCAC
GTCGCGGTCAATCGTCGGGCGGTCGATGCCGACAACGGTTAGCGGTTGATCTTCCCGCACGGCCGCCCAA
TCGCGGGCACTGCCCTGGGGATCGGAATCGACTAACAGAACATCGGCCCCGGCGAGTTGCAGGGCGCGGG
CTAGATGGGTTGCGATGGTCGTCTTGCCTGACCCGCCTTTCTGGTTAAGTACAGCGATAACCTTCATGCG
TTCCCCTTGCGTATTTGTTTATTTACTCATCGCATCATATACGCAGCGACCGCATGACGCAAGCTGTTTT
ACTCAAATACACATCACCTTTTTAGACGGCGGCGCTCGGTTTCTTCAGCGGCCAAGCTGGCCGGCCAGGC
CGCCAGCTTGGCATCAGACAAACCGGCCAGGATTTCATGCAGCCGCACGGTTGAGACGTGCGCGGGCGGC
TCGAACACGTACCCGGCCGCGATCATCTCCGCCTCGATCTCTTCGGTAATGAAAAACGGTTCGTCCTGGC
CGTCCTGGTGCGGTTTCATGCTTGTTCCTCTTGGCGTTCATTCTCGGCGGCCGCCAGGGCGTCGGCCTCG
GTCAATGCGTCCTCACGGAAGGCACCGCGCCGCCTGGCCTCGGTGGGCGTCACTTCCTCGCTGCGCTCAA
GTGCGCGGTACAGGGTCGAGCGATGCACGCCAAGCAGTGCAGCCGCCTCTTTCACGGTGCGGCCTTCCTG
GTCGATCAGCTCGCGGGCGTGCGCGATCTGTGCCGGGGTGAGGGTAGGGCGGGGGCCAAACTTCACGCCT
CGGGCCTTGGCGGCCTCGCGCCCGCTCCGGGTGCGGTCGATGATTAGGGAACGCTCGAACTCGGCAATGC
CGGCGAACACGGTCAACACCATGCGGCCGGCCGGCGTGGTGGTGTCGGCCCACGGCTCTGCCAGGCTACG
CAGGCCCGCGCCGGCCTCCTGGATGCGCTCGGCAATGTCCAGTAGGTCGCGGGTGCTGCGGGCCAGGCGG
TCTAGCCTGGTCACTGTCACAACGTCGCCAGGGCGTAGGTGGTCAAGCATCCTGGCCAGCTCCGGGCGGT
CGCGCCTGGTGCCGGTGATCTTCTCGGAAAACAGCTTGGTGCAGCCGGCCGCGTGCAGTTCGGCCCGTTG
GTTGGTCAAGTCCTGGTCGTCGGTGCTGACGCGGGCATAGCCCAGCAGGCCAGCGGCGGCGCTCTTGTTC
ATGGCGTAATGTCTCCGGTTCTAGTCGCAAGTATT
